Addgene plasmid #111567: Agarabi CHO Heavy Chain in pJ201
Purpose: Cloning vector containing CDS for the modified human heavy chain of the model chimeric mouse-human IgG1 expressed by the Agarabi CHO cell line
Depositing lab: Cyrus Agarabi. Depositing organization: FDA, Center for Drug Evaluation and Research (CDER). Publication: Impact of media and antifoam selection on monoclonal antibody production and quality using a high throughput micro-bioreactor system. Velugula-Yellela SR, Williams A, Trunfio N, Hsu CJ, Chavez B, Yoon S, Agarabi C. Biotechnol Prog. 2018 Jan;34(1):262-270. doi: 10.1002/btpr.2575. Epub 2017 Nov 16. PubMed 29086492.
Backbone
  Vector backbone: pJ201
  Backbone manufacturer: ATUM (formerly DNA 2.0)
  Backbone size w/o insert (bp): 2673
  Total vector size (bp): 4100
  Vector type: Synthetic Biology ; Cloning Vector
Growth in bacteria
  Bacterial resistance: Kanamycin, 50 μg/mL
  Growth temperature: 37°C
  Growth strain: DH5alpha
  Growth instructions: Culture transformants in LB broth supplemented with 50 ug/mL Kanamycin
  Copy number: High Copy
Gene/Insert
  Gene/Insert name: Human heavy chain
  Species: H. sapiens (human), M. musculus (mouse)
  Insert size (bp): 1427
  Promoter: None
  Cloning method: Unknown
  Sequencing primers: 5′ Unknown; 3′ Unknown
Terms and licenses: Academic/Nonprofit Terms; Industry Terms: Not Available to Industry
How to cite: Agarabi CHO Heavy Chain in pJ201 was a gift from Cyrus Agarabi (Addgene plasmid # 111567 ; http://n2t.net/addgene:111567 ; RRID:Addgene_111567)
