[The description below was written by a language model from this plasmid's Addgene catalogue record and pLannotate feature annotations shown in this document.]
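Description:
Agarabi CHO Heavy Chain in pJ201 is a bacterial cloning and storage plasmid of about 4.1 kb, built on the pJ201 gene-synthesis backbone from ATUM (formerly DNA 2.0). It is maintained in E. coli at high copy from a ColE1/pUC-type origin and selected with kanamycin through an aph(3')-Ia aminoglycoside phosphotransferase gene, which the annotation places downstream of a fragment of the bla (AmpR) promoter. Fragments of the rrnB T1 and T2 terminators, together with an adjacent 5S rRNA segment, flank the cloning region. In synthesis vectors of this kind, such terminators generally insulate the insert from read-through transcription. Short KanR and lacZα fragments are also detected and appear to be backbone remnants rather than functional elements.

The roughly 1.4 kb insert is the coding sequence for the heavy chain of a model chimeric mouse-human IgG1 produced by the Agarabi CHO cell line. The feature table reflects this chimeric design: a mouse immunoglobulin heavy-chain variable region is followed directly, on the same strand, by the human IGHG1 constant region. The record describes the human portion as modified but does not specify the changes. About 150 bp upstream of the variable region is unannotated. The antigen specificity of the antibody is also not stated.

No promoter drives the insert, so the plasmid is not an expression construct. It serves as a sequence-verified source of the heavy-chain CDS for subcloning into mammalian expression vectors, or as a reference for the antibody used in the depositors' bioprocessing work on how culture media and antifoam affect monoclonal antibody production and quality. The cloning method and sequencing primers are not recorded.
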