Features (pLannotate 1.2.2; 10 found; start..end, strand, type, name):
    154..513     +  CDS            HVM13_MOUSE: Experimental evidence at protein level: Swiss-Prot protein existence level 1. From Mus musculus (Mouse).
    514..1503    +  CDS            IGHG1: IGHG1_HUMAN - Experimental evidence at protein level: Swiss-Prot protein existence level 1. Constant region of immunoglobulin heavy chains. Immunoglobulins, also known as antibodies, are membrane-bound or secreted glycoproteins produced by B lymphocytes. In the recognition phase of humoral immunity, the membrane-bound immunoglobulins serve as receptors which, upon binding of a specific antigen, trigger the clonal expansion and differentiation of B lymphocytes into immunoglobulins- secreting plasma cells. Secreted immunoglobulins mediate the effector phase of humoral immunity, which results in
   1555..1595    -  terminator     rrnB T1 terminator (fragment): transcription terminator T1 from the E. coli rrnB gene
   1597..1712    -  ncRNA          5S rRNA: Accession: RF00001 - 5S ribosomal RNA
   1743..1767    +  CDS            KanR (fragment): aminoglycoside phosphotransferase; aph(3')-Ia; confers resistance to kanamycin in bacteria or G418 (Geneticin®) in eukaryotes
   1797..1893    +  promoter       AmpR promoter (fragment): bla
   1896..2705    +  CDS            KanR: aminoglycoside phosphotransferase; aph(3')-Ia; confers resistance to kanamycin in bacteria or G418 (Geneticin®) in eukaryotes
   2827..3415    +  rep_origin     ori: high-copy-number ColE1/pMB1/pBR322/pUC origin of replication
   3640..3657    +  terminator     rrnB T2 terminator (fragment): transcription terminator T2 from the E. coli rrnB gene
   3682..3701    -  CDS            lacZα (fragment): LacZα fragment of β-galactosidase; lacZ fragment
>Addgene plasmid #111567 | Agarabi CHO Heavy Chain in pJ201 | addgene full sequence | sequence record 213533 | Addgene NGS Result
ACTATAAGATGTTATCAGTATTTATTATGCATTTAGAATAAATTTTGTGTCGCCCTTTACACGTACTTAG
TCGCTGAAAAGCTGGCTAGCGCCGCCACCATGAAATGGGTCACCTTTATCTCCCTGCTGTTTCTCTTCTC
CTCGGCCTATTCACAAGTGCAGCTCCAGCAGCCCGGCGCCGAGCTTGTGAAGCCGGGAGCGTCCGTCAAG
ATGTCTTGTAAAGCCAGCGGTTACACCTTCACCTCCTACAACATGCATTGGGTCAAGCAGACACCTGGAC
AGGGACTGGAATGGATTGGCGCGATCTATCCGGGCAACGGAGACACTTCCTACAATCAAAAGTTCAAGGG
GAAGGCCACCCTGACCGCCGACAAGAGCAGCAGCACCGCCTACATGCAGCTCTCCTCGCTGACCTCCGAG
GATTCGGCCGTGTACTACTGCGCCCGGAGCCGCGCCAGGGCCCGCGAAGCAATGGATTACTGGGGACAGG
GGACCTCTGTCACTGTGTCCAGCGCCTCCACCAAGGGACCTTCAGTGTTCCCGCTGGCGCCCAGCTCCAA
GTCCACTTCCGGTGGCACCGCTGCCCTGGGTTGCCTCGTCAAGGACTATTTCCCCGAACCTGTGACCGTG
TCCTGGAACTCCGGCGCGCTCACTTCCGGCGTGCACACATTCCCTGCTGTGCTCCAGTCAAGCGGACTCT
ACTCGCTTTCGAGCGTGGTCACTGTGCCTTCGTCCTCCCTGGGGACTCAGACCTACATTTGCAACGTGAA
CCACAAGCCATCCAACACCAAAGTGGATAAGAAGGTCGAACCGAAGTCCTGTGACAAGACCCACACGTGC
CCGCCTTGCCCGGCCCCCGAACTTTTGGGAGGGCCCAGCGTGTTCCTGTTCCCGCCAAAACCAAAGGATA
CGCTGATGATCAGCCGGACCCCCGAAGTCACTTGTGTGGTGGTCGATGTGTCGCATGAGGACCCTGAAGT
CAAGTTCAATTGGTACGTGGACGGCGTGGAGGTGCACAACGCCAAGACCAAGCCGCGGGAGGAACAGTAC
AACTCCACTTACCGCGTGGTGTCAGTGCTGACCGTGCTGCACCAAGACTGGCTGAACGGGAAGGAGTACA
AGTGCAAAGTGTCCAACAAGGCTTTGCCAGCGCCGATTGAAAAGACCATCAGCAAGGCCAAGGGACAGCC
GAGAGAACCCCAGGTGTACACTCTGCCGCCTTCACGGGACGAGCTGACCAAGAACCAAGTGTCGCTGACT
TGCCTCGTGAAGGGTTTCTACCCGTCCGACATCGCAGTGGAATGGGAGTCGAACGGCCAACCCGAGAACA
ACTACAAGACCACCCCTCCCGTCCTGGACTCCGACGGATCCTTCTTCCTGTACTCCAAGCTGACCGTGGA
CAAGTCGAGATGGCAGCAGGGCAACGTGTTTTCCTGCTCCGTGATGCACGAGGCACTGCATAATCACTAC
ACTCAGAAGTCACTGTCATTGAGCCCCGGAAAGTGACGTCAATCGAGTTCGTACCTAAGGGCGACACCCC
CTAATTAGCCCGGGCGAAAGGCCCAGTCTTTCGACTGAGCCTTTCGTTTTATTTGATGCCTGGCAGTTCC
CTACTCTCGCATGGGGAGTCCCCACACTACCATCGGCGCTACGGCGTTTCACTTCTGAGTTCGGCATGGG
GTCAGGTGGGACCACCGCGCTACTGCCGCCAGGCAAACAAGGGGTGTTATGAGCCATATTCAGGTATAAA
TGGGCTCGCGATAATGTTCAGAATTGGTTAATTGGTTGTAACACTGACCCCTATTTGTTTATTTTTCTAA
ATACATTCAAATATGTATCCGCTCATGAGACAATAACCCTGATAAATGCTTCAATAATATTGAAAAAGGA
AGAATATGAGCCATATTCAACGGGAAACGTCGAGGCCGCGATTAAATTCCAACATGGATGCTGATTTATA
TGGGTATAAATGGGCTCGCGATAATGTCGGGCAATCAGGTGCGACAATCTATCGCTTGTATGGGAAGCCC
GATGCGCCAGAGTTGTTTCTGAAACATGGCAAAGGTAGCGTTGCCAATGATGTTACAGATGAGATGGTCA
GACTAAACTGGCTGACGGAATTTATGCCACTTCCGACCATCAAGCATTTTATCCGTACTCCTGATGATGC
ATGGTTACTCACCACTGCGATCCCCGGAAAAACAGCGTTCCAGGTATTAGAAGAATATCCTGATTCAGGT
GAAAATATTGTTGATGCGCTGGCAGTGTTCCTGCGCCGGTTGCACTCGATTCCTGTTTGTAATTGTCCTT
TTAACAGCGATCGCGTATTTCGCCTCGCTCAGGCGCAATCACGAATGAATAACGGTTTGGTTGATGCGAG
TGATTTTGATGACGAGCGTAATGGCTGGCCTGTTGAACAAGTCTGGAAAGAAATGCATAAACTTTTGCCA
TTCTCACCGGATTCAGTCGTCACTCATGGTGATTTCTCACTTGATAACCTTATTTTTGACGAGGGGAAAT
TAATAGGTTGTATTGATGTTGGACGAGTCGGAATCGCAGACCGATACCAGGATCTTGCCATCCTATGGAA
CTGCCTCGGTGAGTTTTCTCCTTCATTACAGAAACGGCTTTTTCAAAAATATGGTATTGATAATCCTGAT
ATGAATAAATTGCAATTTCATTTGATGCTCGATGAGTTTTTCTAAGCAGAGCATTACGCTGACTTGACGG
GACGGCGCAAGCTCATGACCAAAATCCCTTAACGTGAGTTACGCGCGCGTCGTTCCACTGAGCGTCAGAC
CCCGTAGAAAAGATCAAAGGATCTTCTTGAGATCCTTTTTTTCTGCGCGTAATCTGCTGCTTGCAAACAA
AAAAACCACCGCTACCAGCGGTGGTTTGTTTGCCGGATCAAGAGCTACCAACTCTTTTTCCGAAGGTAAC
TGGCTTCAGCAGAGCGCAGATACCAAATACTGTTCTTCTAGTGTAGCCGTAGTTAGCCCACCACTTCAAG
AACTCTGTAGCACCGCCTACATACCTCGCTCTGCTAATCCTGTTACCAGTGGCTGCTGCCAGTGGCGATA
AGTCGTGTCTTACCGGGTTGGACTCAAGACGATAGTTACCGGATAAGGCGCAGCGGTCGGGCTGAACGGG
GGGTTCGTGCACACAGCCCAGCTTGGAGCGAACGACCTACACCGAACTGAGATACCTACAGCGTGAGCTA
TGAGAAAGCGCCACGCTTCCCGAAGGGAGAAAGGCGGACAGGTATCCGGTAAGCGGCAGGGTCGGAACAG
GAGAGCGCACGAGGGAGCTTCCAGGGGGAAACGCCTGGTATCTTTATAGTCCTGTCGGGTTTCGCCACCT
CTGACTTGAGCGTCGATTTTTGTGATGCTCGTCAGGGGGGCGGAGCCTATGGAAAAACGCCAGCAACGCG
GCCTTTTTACGGTTCCTGGCCTTTTGCTGGCCTTTTGCTCACATGTTCTTTCCTGCGTTATCCCCTGATT
CTGTGGATAACCGTATTACCGCCTTTGAGTGAGCTGATACCGCTCGCCGCAGCCGAACGACCGAGCGCAG
CGAGTCAGTGAGCGAGGAAGCGGAAGGCGAGAGTAGGGAACTGCCAGGCATCAAACTAAGCAGAAGGCCC
CTGACGGATGGCCTTTTTGCGTTTCTACAAACTCTTTCTGTGTTGTAAAACGACGGCCAGTCTTAAGCTC
GGGCCCCCTGGGCGGTTCTGATAACGAGTAATCGTTAATCCGCAAATAACGTAAAAACCCGCTTCGGCGG
GTTTTTTTATGGGGGGAGTTTAGGGAAAGAGCATTTGTCAGAATATTTAAGGGCGCCTGTCACTTTGCTT
GATATATGAGAATTATTTAACCTTATAAATGAGAAAAAAGCAACGCACTTTAAATAAGATACGTTGCTTT
TTCGATTGATGAACACCTATAATTAAACTATTCATCTATTATTTATGATTTTTTGTATATACAATATTTC
TAGTTTGTTAAAGAGAATTAAGAAAATAAATCTCGAAAATAATAAAGGGAAAATCAGTTTTTGATATCAA
AATTATACATGTCAACGATAATACAAAATATAATACAA
