>Addgene plasmid #111567 | Agarabi CHO Heavy Chain in pJ201 | depositor partial sequence | sequence record 209560 | CDS
ATGGATTGGCGCGATCTATCCGGGCAACGGAGACACTTCCTACAATCAAAAGTTCAAGGGGAAGGCCACC
CTGACCGCCGACAAGAGCAGCAGCACCGCCTACATGCAGCTCTCCTCGCTGACCTCCGAGGATTCGGCCG
TGTACTACTGCGCCCGGAGCCGCGCCAGGGCCCGCGAAGCAATGGATTACTGGGGACAGGGGACCTCTGT
CACTGTGTCCAGCGCCTCCACCAAGGGACCTTCAGTGTTCCCGCTGGCGCCCAGCTCCAAGTCCACTTCC
GGTGGCACCGCTGCCCTGGGTTGCCTCGTCAAGGACTATTTCCCCGAACCTGTGACCGTGTCCTGGAACT
CCGGCGCGCTCACTTCCGGCGTGCACACATTCCCTGCTGTGCTCCAGTCAAGCGGACTCTACTCGCTTTC
GAGCGTGGTCACTGTGCCTTCGTCCTCCCTGGGGACTCAGACCTACATTTGCAACGTGAACCACAAGCCA
TCCAACACCAAAGTGGATAAGAAGGTCGAACCGAAGTCCTGTGACAAGACCCACACGTGCCCGCCTTGCC
CGGCCCCCGAACTTTTGGGAGGGCCCAGCGTGTTCCTGTTCCCGCCAAAACCAAAGGATACGCTGATGAT
CAGCCGGACCCCCGAAGTCACTTGTGTGGTGGTCGATGTGTCGCATGAGGACCCTGAAGTCAAGTTCAAT
TGGTACGTGGACGGCGTGGAGGTGCACAACGCCAAGACCAAGCCGCGGGAGGAACAGTACAACTCCACTT
ACCGCGTGGTGTCAGTGCTGACCGTGCTGCACCAAGACTGGCTGAACGGGAAGGAGTACAAGTGCAAAGT
GTCCAACAAGGCTTTGCCAGCGCCGATTGAAAAGACCATCAGCAAGGCCAAGGGACAGCCGAGAGAACCC
CAGGTGTACACTCTGCCGCCTTCACGGGACGAGCTGACCAAGAACCAAGTGTCGCTGACTTGCCTCGTGA
AGGGTTTCTACCCGTCCGACATCGCAGTGGAATGGGAGTCGAACGGCCAACCCGAGAACAACTACAAGAC
CACCCCTCCCGTCCTGGACTCCGACGGATCCTTCTTCCTGTACTCCAAGCTGACCGTGGACAAGTCGAGA
TGGCAGCAGGGCAACGTGTTTTCCTGCTCCGTGATGCACGAGGCACTGCATAATCACTACACTCAGAAGT
CACTGTCATTGAGCCCCGGAAAGTGA
